>Addgene plasmid #19317 | Flag pLJM1 RagD 77L | depositor partial sequence | sequence record 8979 | Author sequence
CGTGTACGGTGGGAGGTCTATATAAGCAGAGCTGGTTTAGTGAACCGTCAGATCCGCTAGCGCTACCGGT
ATGGACTACAAGGATGACGATGACAAGGGTGGTGGTGGTGGTGCGTCGACGATGAGCCAGGTGCTGGGGA
AGCCGCAGCCGCAGGACGAGGACGACGCGGAGGAGGAGGAGGAGGAGGATGAGCTGGTGGGGCTAGCGGA
CTACGGAGACGGGCCCGACTCCTCCGACGCCGATCCGGACAGCGGCACAGAGGAGGGAGTTCTGGACTTC
AGTGACCCCTTCAGCACTGAAGTGAAGCCGAGAATCCTGCTCATGGGCCTGAGGAGAAGCGGCAAGTCGC
TTATTCAGAAAGTTGTCTTTCACAAAATGTCTCCCAACGAAACTCTGTTCTTGGAGAGCACTAATAAGAT
ATGCCGGGAAGATGTTTCCAACAGCTCCTTTGTCAATTTTCAGATTTGGGACTTCCCAGGACAGATTGAC
TTTTTTGACCCTACATTTGACTATGAGATGATCTTCCGGGGAACAGGAGCACTGATATTTGTCATTGACT
CACAGGATGATTACATGGAAGCCCTGGCCAGGCTCCACCTCACGGTGACCAGGGCCTACAAAGTGAATAC
TGACATCAACTTCGAGGTGTTTATTCATAAAGTGGATGGTCTGTCAGATGACCACAAAATTGAAACCCAN
AGAGATATTCACCAGAGGGCAAACGATGACCTTGCAGATGCTGGATTAGAAAAAATTCACCTCAGCTTTT
ATCTGACAAGCATATATGATCATTCAATATTTGAAGCTTTTAGCAAAGTTGTTCAGAAACTGATTCCNCA
ACTCCCAACTCTGGAGAATTTGCTGAACATCTTTATCTCAAATTCTGGAATTGAAAAGGCATTTCTATTT
GATGTGGTCAGTAAAATTTATATTGCAACTGATAGTACTNCNGNGGATNNGCAAACCTATNANCNNNGCT
GNGATAT
