>Addgene plasmid #19317 | Flag pLJM1 RagD 77L | addgene partial sequence | sequence record 25059 | CMV-F 5'-CGCAAATGGGCGGTAGGCGTG-3'
CGTGGGCTTTAGCGAGCTGGTTNGTGAACCGTCAGATCCGCTAGCGCTACCGGTATGGACTACAAGGATG
ACGATGACAAGGGTGGTGGTGGTGGTGCGTCGACGATGAGCCAGGTGCTGGGGAAGCCGCAGCCGCAGGA
CGAGGACGACGCGGAGGAGGAGGAGGAGGAGGATGAGCTGGTGGGGCTAGCGGACTACGGAGACGGGCCC
GACTCCTCCGACGCCGATCCGGACAGCGGCACAGAGGAGGGAGTTCTGGACTTCAGTGACCCCTTCAGCA
CTGAAGTGAAGCCGAGAATCCTGCTCATGGGCCTGAGGAGAAGCGGCAAGTCGCTTATTCAGAAAGTTGT
CTTTCACAAAATGTCTCCCAACGAAACTCTGTTCTTGGAGAGCACTAATAAGATATGCCGGGAAGATGTT
TCCAACAGCTCCTTTGTCAATTTTCAGATTTGGGACTTCCCAGGACAGATTGACTTTTTTGACCCTACAT
TTGACTATGAGATGATCTTCCGGGGAACAGGAGCACTGATATTTGTCATTGACTCACAGGATGATTACAT
GGAAGCCCTGGCCAGGCTCCACCTCACGGTGACCAGGGCCTACAAAGTGAATACTGACATCAACTTCGAG
GTGTTTATTCATAAAGTGGATGGTCTGTCAGATGACCACAAAATTGAAACCCAAAGAGATATTCACCAGA
GGGCAAACGATGACCTTGCAGATGCTGGATTANAAAAAANTCACCTCAGCTTTTATCTGACAAGCATATA
TGATCATTCAATATTTGANCNTTTANCAANTTGTTCANAAACTGATNCC
