[The description below was written by a language model from this plasmid's Addgene catalogue record.]
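Description:
Flag pLJM1 RagD 77L is a lentiviral mammalian expression plasmid built on pLJM1, a backbone of about 7.4 kb that the depositor notes is derived from pLKO.1. It is propagated in bacteria as a high-copy plasmid under ampicillin selection, with recombination-deficient strains recommended, as is usual for lentiviral vectors whose repeated LTR sequences can be unstable. In mammalian cells, transduced or transfected populations can be selected with puromycin. No feature table accompanies the record, so the individual viral elements, origin of replication and promoters are not itemised. The listing of a CMV forward sequencing primer suggests the insert sits downstream of a CMV promoter, but the record does not state this explicitly.

The payload is the human RRAGD cDNA (Ras-related GTP binding D, RagD), roughly 1.2 kb, carrying an S77L substitution and an N-terminal Flag epitope tag. The tag was first introduced into pLJM1 between the AgeI and EcoRI sites, and the cDNA was then inserted using SalI and EcoRV, both of which are retained, giving the arrangement AgeI-Flag-SalI-gene-EcoRV-EcoRI across the cloning region. The record does not describe the functional consequence of S77L. A substitution at this position in the nucleotide-binding region of a small GTPase is typically used to bias its nucleotide-bound state.

The construct comes from work showing that Rag GTPases bind raptor and relay amino acid signals to mTORC1. It is suited to stable, virus-mediated expression of the Flag-tagged RagD mutant in mammalian cells, allowing detection or immunoprecipitation through the tag and assessment of how the mutant affects mTORC1 signalling.
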