Addgene plasmid #19317: Flag pLJM1 RagD 77L
Depositing lab: David Sabatini. Depositing organization: Whitehead Institute for Biomedical Research. Publication: The Rag GTPases bind raptor and mediate amino acid signaling to mTORC1. Sancak Y, Peterson TR, Shaul YD, Lindquist RA, Thoreen CC, Bar-Peled L, Sabatini DM. Science. 2008 Jun 13. 320(5882):1496-501. 10.1126/science.1157535 PubMed 18497260.
Backbone
  Vector backbone: pLJM1
  Backbone size w/o insert (bp): 7400
  Vector type: Mammalian Expression, Lentiviral
  Selectable markers: Puromycin
Growth in bacteria
  Bacterial resistance: Ampicillin, 100 μg/mL
  Growth temperature: 37°C
  Growth strain: Stbl3
  Growth instructions: Grow in Exel10Gold or Stbl2 cells
  Copy number: High Copy
Gene/Insert
  Gene/Insert name: Ras-related GTP binding D (alt name: RRAGD)
  Species: H. sapiens (human)
  Insert size (bp): 1200
  Mutation: S77L
  Entrez Gene: RRAGD (a.k.a. RAGD, bA11D8.2.1)
  Tag / fusion protein: Flag (N terminal on insert)
  Cloning method: Restriction Enzyme; 5′ cloning site SalI (not destroyed); 3′ cloning site EcoRV (not destroyed)
  Sequencing primers: 5′ CMV-F
Terms and licenses: Academic/Nonprofit Terms; Industry Terms: Not Available to Industry
Depositor comments: pLJM1 is based on pLKO.1. pLJM1 was cut with AgeI and EcoRI and a Flag tag was cloned in. The cDNA was cloned into Flag-pLJM1 with SalI and EcoRV. The sequence across the MCS includes AgeI-Flag-SalI-gene-EcoRV-EcoRI
How to cite: Flag pLJM1 RagD 77L was a gift from David Sabatini (Addgene plasmid # 19317 ; http://n2t.net/addgene:19317 ; RRID:Addgene_19317)
